Addgene plasmid #1369: pPS2036
Depositing lab: Pamela Silver. Depositing organization: Dana-Farber Cancer Institute. Publication: Pre-mRNA processing factors are required for nuclear export. Brodsky AS, Silver PA. RNA 2000 Dec;6(12):1737-49. 10.1017/S1355838200001059 PubMed 11142374.
Backbone
  Vector backbone: pRS426
  Backbone size w/o insert (bp): 5726
  Vector type: Yeast Expression
  Selectable markers: URA3
Growth in bacteria
  Bacterial resistance: Ampicillin, 100 μg/mL
  Growth temperature: 37°C
  Growth strain: DH5alpha
  Copy number: High Copy
Gene/Insert
  Gene/Insert name: RPL25-U1A-ASH1 3' UTR (alt name: RPL25)
  Species: S. cerevisiae (budding yeast)
  Entrez Gene: RPL25 (a.k.a. YOL127W)
  Cloning method: Restriction Enzyme
  Sequencing primers: 5′ T7; 3′ M13R
Terms and licenses: Academic/Nonprofit Terms; Industry Terms: Not Available to Industry
Depositor comments: RPL25 promoter and RPL25 ORF (XhoI/BamHI fragment), U1A hairpins (BamHI/BglII fragment), ASH1 3' UTR (SpeI/NotI fragment), ADH2 terminator (NotI/SacII fragment), 2 micron plasmid.
How to cite: pPS2036 was a gift from Pamela Silver (Addgene plasmid # 1369 ; http://n2t.net/addgene:1369 ; RRID:Addgene_1369)
