[The description below was written by a language model from this plasmid's Addgene catalogue record.]
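Description:
pPS2036 is a yeast expression plasmid built on the pRS426 backbone, a yeast–E. coli shuttle vector that is maintained episomally at high copy in Saccharomyces cerevisiae through its 2 micron origin and selected by the URA3 auxotrophic marker. In bacteria it is propagated as a high-copy plasmid under ampicillin selection.

The insert is a composite reporter transcript assembled from several restriction fragments. The native RPL25 promoter drives the RPL25 open reading frame (the budding yeast ribosomal protein gene YOL127W), which is followed by a block of U1A hairpins, then the ASH1 3' UTR, and finally the ADH2 terminator. The U1A hairpins are RNA stem-loop binding sites for the U1A protein; placing them in a transcript allows the RNA to be tagged in living cells, typically by co-expressing a U1A fusion to a fluorescent protein from a separate construct, although the record does not describe that partner. The ASH1 3' UTR comes from an mRNA known for its localization to the daughter cell bud tip, so it supplies a defined 3' untranslated element to the chimeric message, while the ADH2 terminator provides transcription termination and 3' end formation signals.

Based on the associated study, which concerns the requirement for pre-mRNA processing factors in nuclear export, the construct appears intended as a trackable reporter mRNA for following the fate and distribution of a specific transcript in yeast. The record gives no number for the hairpin repeats and no insert size. No feature table was supplied, so this description rests on the catalogue fields and depositor comments alone.
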