>Addgene plasmid #1369 | pPS2036 | addgene partial sequence | sequence record 17406 | 1369 with T7
TCGAGAGGGTCACACAGACTATACGAAAACCTGTCAATATAATCTATTCGGATAAGATTATCAACCCCTC
CCTGCAAGATTTTTTATTGTTATTATTACAGTTTTTAAACTGGTAGCAGAGCTATCCGGTAAACATGTAC
TAATCAGTCTAACACCCCGGAGGAGGCTTATCATTACATATTCTTGTCTCGGCGTTCTTTAAGTTTCTTA
TCTTGTATGCCCGATATAGCAACCTTGTTGGTACCAATCTAACGGTTTCCGTACTTTGCAATGAAGAGAT
GAGGAGGCATGGGTCACTTATTTAATATGTACGGGTGTTTACATGGAGTTGCTTTCTTTTTTTGTCTCAG
CAGTCATTGTGCGCCAAAAAAAGAGAAAACCGTGAGCCGAAGTCCACGCTCTGGAGTTAGGCTCTCCCAT
TACGGAGAGAAGCATTTCCTCAGCCTGGGAGCCCCGTTGGAACAGTCAGGCTAAACTGGGCCTTCCTACC
CACTGCTTGCTGTTTCTCACTGGACGCACAAGGGGATTTTCTTTCTACCTTCGGCTTGCCTCACTGCGTT
GGGGCTTCCCAATGCAACTTCGTTCGTATGCATACAATCTTTTAGATATTATCTTTTAAAATTATTTTAA
AACAATTTTA
